Addgene plasmid #126271: pGWB14-LYX053
Purpose: With a Nicotiana benthamiana transcription factor in PGWB14 backbone, for Agrobacterium mediated transient or stable expression corresponding transcription factor fused with a C-terminal HA tag.
Depositing lab: Silin Zhong. Depositing organization: Chinese University of Hong Kong.
Backbone
  Vector backbone: pGWB14
  Vector type: Plant Expression
  Selectable markers: Hygromycin
Growth in bacteria
  Bacterial resistance: Kanamycin, 50 μg/mL
  Growth temperature: 37°C
  Growth strain: DH5alpha
  Copy number: Low Copy
Gene/Insert
  Gene/Insert name: Niben101Scf05082g04017.1
  Species: Nicotiana benthamiana
  Promoter: CaMV 35S
  Tag / fusion protein: HA (C terminal on insert)
  Cloning method: Gibson Cloning
Terms and licenses: Academic/Nonprofit Terms; Industry Terms: Not Available to Industry
How to cite: pGWB14-LYX053 was a gift from Silin Zhong (Addgene plasmid # 126271 ; http://n2t.net/addgene:126271 ; RRID:Addgene_126271)
