[The description below was written by a language model from this plasmid's Addgene catalogue record and pLannotate feature annotations shown in this document.]
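Description:
pGWB14-LYX053 is a 14.9 kb plant binary expression vector built on the pGWB14 backbone for Agrobacterium-mediated transient or stable expression of a Nicotiana benthamiana transcription factor. It replicates through the broad-host-range IncP system, with oriV and the trfA replication protein allowing low-copy maintenance in both E. coli and Agrobacterium, and it carries oriT with traJ for mobilisation. Bacterial selection is by kanamycin (aphA-3). The backbone also contains remnants typical of this vector lineage, including an IS1 element and fragments of tetracycline resistance genes, the ColE1 origin, and klaC and satA.

Between the nopaline-type right and left T-DNA borders lie three CaMV 35S-driven cassettes. The main cassette places the insert, gene model Niben101Scf05082g04017.1, downstream of the 35S promoter and between attB1 and attB2 sites. A 3xHA tag follows at the C terminus, and the cassette ends in a NOS terminator. The annotation matches the coding region to Arabidopsis BZIP44, which suggests a bZIP-family factor, although the catalogue entry gives only the gene model identifier. The attB sites are those of a Gateway expression clone, but the record lists Gibson assembly as the cloning method.

A second cassette, not mentioned in the catalogue fields, expresses the tomato bushy stunt virus P19 silencing suppressor with a CaMV poly(A) signal. P19 binds siRNAs and would be expected to boost transgene accumulation during agroinfiltration. The third cassette, in the opposite orientation, expresses the hygromycin phosphotransferase gene for selecting stably transformed plants. The HA tag allows antibody-based detection or immunoprecipitation of the expressed factor.
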