Features (pLannotate 1.2.2; 36 found; start..end, strand, type, name):
      3..89      -  CDS            traI (fragment): TRAI6_ECOLX - Experimental evidence at protein level: Swiss-Prot protein existence level 1. The initiation process of transfer DNA synthesis requires the interaction of at least three plasmid-specific components (TraH, I, and J) at the transfer origin resulting in the assembly of a specialised nucleoprotein complex - the relaxosome. Site- and strand-specific cleavage at the transfer origin is dependent on TraI and TraJ. From Escherichia coli.
    127..498     -  CDS            traJ: oriT-recognizing protein; traJ
    531..640     -  oriT           oriT: incP origin of transfer
    772..962     +  rep_origin     ori (fragment): high-copy-number ColE1/pMB1/pBR322/pUC origin of replication
   1321..1971    -  CDS            TetR: tetracycline resistance regulatory protein; tetR
   2077..2326    +  CDS            TcR (fragment): tetracycline efflux protein; tetA; confers resistance to tetracycline
   2436..2460    -  misc_feature   RB T-DNA repeat: right border repeat from nopaline C58 T-DNA
   2490..2508    +  misc_feature   MCS (fragment): pUC18/19 multiple cloning site
   2559..2904    +  promoter       CaMV 35S promoter: strong constitutive promoter from cauliflower mosaic virus
   2856..2902    +  promoter       minimal CaMV 35S promoter: minimal 35S promoter from cauliflower mosaic virus
   2914..2932    -  misc_feature   MCS (fragment): pUC18/19 multiple cloning site
   2943..3458    +  CDS            P19_TBSVC: Experimental evidence at protein level: Swiss-Prot protein existence level 1. Acts as a suppressor of RNA-mediated gene silencing, also known as post-transcriptional gene silencing (PTGS), a mechanism of plant viral defense that limits the accumulation of viral RNAs. Binds to short interfering RNAs (siRNAs) with high affinity. Acts as a molecular caliper to specifically select siRNAs based on the length of the duplex region of the RNA (By similarity). From Tomato bushy stunt virus (strain Cherry) (TBSV).
   3531..3707    +  polyA_signal   CaMV poly(A) signal: cauliflower mosaic virus polyadenylation signal
   4210..4551    +  promoter       CaMV 35S promoter: strong constitutive promoter from cauliflower mosaic virus
   4577..4601    +  protein_bind   attB1: mutant version of attB; recombination site for the Gateway® BP reaction BP Clonase™
   4601..5002    +  CDS            BZIP44 (fragment): BZP44_ARATH - Experimental evidence at protein level: Swiss-Prot protein existence level 1. Transcription factor that binds to the DNA G-box motif 5'- CACGTG-3' of MAN7 promoter. Involved in the positive regulation of seed germination through MAN7 gene activation. MAN7 is required for both, loosening of the micropylar endosperm, and rupture of the seed coat in germinating seeds. From Arabidopsis thaliana (Mouse-ear cress).
   5028..5052    -  protein_bind   attB2: mutant version of attB; recombination site for the Gateway® BP reaction BP Clonase™
   5081..5170    +  CDS            3xHA: three tandem HA epitope tags
   5204..5456    +  terminator     NOS terminator: nopaline synthase terminator and poly(A) signal
   5885..6137    -  terminator     NOS terminator: nopaline synthase terminator and poly(A) signal
   6161..6589    -  CDS            nos (fragment): DHNO_AGRT7 - Protein inferred from homology: Swiss-Prot protein existence level 3. From Agrobacterium tumefaciens (strain T37).
   6605..7630    -  CDS            HygR: aminoglycoside phosphotransferase from E. coli; aph(4)-Ia; confers resistance to hygromycin
   7640..7984    -  promoter       CaMV 35S promoter: strong constitutive promoter from cauliflower mosaic virus
   7641..7687    -  promoter       minimal CaMV 35S promoter: minimal 35S promoter from cauliflower mosaic virus
   8122..8277    +  CDS            lacZα (fragment) (sequence partly withheld): LacZα fragment of β-galactosidase; lacZ fragment
   8275..8575    +  rep_origin     M13 ori (fragment) (sequence partly withheld): M13 bacteriophage origin of replication; arrow indicates direction of (+) strand synthesis
   8576..8706    +  CDS            lacI (fragment): lac repressor; lacI; The lac repressor binds to the lac operator to inhibit transcription in E. coli. This inhibition can be relieved by adding lactose or isopropyl-β-D-thiogalactopyranoside (IPTG).
   8760..8784    -  misc_feature   LB T-DNA repeat: left border repeat from nopaline C58 T-DNA
  10241..10360   -  CDS            tetR (fragment): TETR1_ECOLX - Experimental evidence at protein level: Swiss-Prot protein existence level 1. TetR is the repressor of the tetracycline resistance element; its N-terminal region forms a helix-turn-helix structure and binds DNA. Binding of tetracycline to TetR reduces the repressor affinity for the tetracycline resistance gene (tetA) promoter operator sites. From Escherichia coli.
  10380..11528   -  CDS            trfA: trans-acting replication protein that binds to and activates oriV
  11827..12621   -  CDS            KanR: aminoglycoside phosphotransferase; aphA-3; confers resistance to kanamycin
  12813..13580   +  mobile_element IS1: prokaryotic transposable element IS1
  13589..13738   -  CDS            satA (fragment): STA_BACSU - Also known as yyaR. Experimental evidence at protein level: Swiss-Prot protein existence level 1. Involved in resistance to streptothricin, a broad-spectrum antibiotic produced by streptomycetes. Detoxifies streptothricin via acetylation of the beta amino group of the first beta-lysyl moiety of streptothricin. From Bacillus subtilis (strain 168).
  13737..13931   -  CDS            satA (fragment): STA_BACSU - Also known as yyaR. Experimental evidence at protein level: Swiss-Prot protein existence level 1. Involved in resistance to streptothricin, a broad-spectrum antibiotic produced by streptomycetes. Detoxifies streptothricin via acetylation of the beta amino group of the first beta-lysyl moiety of streptothricin. From Bacillus subtilis (strain 168).
  13934..14209   -  CDS            klaC (fragment): KLAC_ECOLX - Also known as telB. Protein predicted: Swiss-Prot protein existence level 4. Belongs to the kla operon, which is associated with cryptic tellurite resistance, and IncW plasmid fertility inhibition. From Escherichia coli.
  14273..14904   -  rep_origin     oriV: incP origin of replication
>Addgene plasmid #126271 | pGWB14-LYX053 | addgene full sequence | sequence record 246585 | Addgene NGS Result
TCGGTCTTGCCTTGCTCGTCGGTGATGTACTTCACCAGCTCCGCGAAGTCGCTCTTCTTGATGGAGCGCA
TGGGGACGTGCTTGGCAATCACGCGCACCCCCCGGCCGTTTTAGCGGCTAAAAAAGTCATGGCTCTGCCC
TCGGGCGGACCACGCCCATCATGACCTTGCCAAGCTCGTCCTGCTTCTCTTCGATCTTCGCCAGCAGGGC
GAGGATCGTGGCATCACCGAACCGCGCCGTGCGCGGGTCGTCGGTGAGCCAGAGTTTCAGCAGGCCGCCC
AGGCGGCCCAGGTCGCCATTGATGCGGGCCAGCTCGCGGACGTGCTCATAGTCCACGACGCCCGTGATTT
TGTAGCCCTGGCCGACGGCCAGCAGGTAGGCCGACAGGCTCATGCCGGCCGCCGCCGCCTTTTCCTCAAT
CGCTCTTCGTTCGTCTGGAAGGCAGTACACCTTGATAGGTGGGCTGCCCTTCCTGGTTGGCTTGGTTTCA
TCAGCCATCCGCTTGCCCTCATCTGTTACGCCGGCGGTAGCCGGCCAGCCTCGCAGAGCAGGATTCCCGT
TGAGCACCGCCAGGTGCGAATAAGGGACAGTGAAGAAGGAACACCCGCTCGCGGGTGGGCCTACTTCACC
TATCCTGCCCGGCTGACGCCGTTGGATACACCAAGGAAAGTCTACACGAACCCTTTGGCAAAATCCTGTA
TATCGTGCGAAAAAGGATGGATATACCGAAAAAATCGCTATAATGACCCCGAAGCAGGGTTATGCAGCGG
AAAAGCGCCACGCTTCCCGAAGGGAGAAAGGCGGACAGGTATCCGGTAAGCGGCAGGGTCGGAACAGGAG
AGCGCACGAGGGAGCTTCCAGGGGGAAACGCCTGGTATCTTTATAGTCCTGTCGGGTTTCGCCACCTCTG
ACTTGAGCGTCGATTTTTGTGATGCTCGTCAGGGGGGCGGAGCCTATGGAAAAACGCCAGCAACGCGGCC
TTTTTACGGTTCCTGGCCTTTTGCTGGCCTTTTGCTCACATGTTCTTTCCTGCGTTATCCCCTGATTCTG
TGGATAACCGTATTACCGCCTTTGAGTGAGCTGATACCGCTCGCCGCAGCCGAACGACCGAGCGCAGCGA
GTCAGTGAGCGAGGAAGCGGAAGAGCGCCAGAAGGCCGCCAGAGAGGCCGAGCGCGGCCGTGAGGCTTGG
ACGCTAGGGCAGGGCATGAAAAAGCCCGTAGCGGGCTGCTACGGGCGTCTGACGCGGTGGAAAGGGGGAG
GGGATGTTGTCTACATGGCTCTGCTGTAGTGAGTGGGTTGCGCTCCGGCAGCGGTCCTGATCAATCGTCA
CCCTTTCTCGGTCCTTCAACGTTCCTGACAACGAGCCTCCTTTTCGCCAATCCATCGACAATCACCGCGA
GTCCCTGCTCGAACGCTGCGTCCGGACCGGCTTCGTCGAAGGCGTCTATCGCGGCCCGCAACAGCGGCGA
GAGCGGAGCCTGTTCAACGGTGCCGCCGCGCTCGCCGGCATCGCTGTCGCCGGCCTGCTCCTCAAGCACG
GCCCCAACAGTGAAGTAGCTGATTGTCATCAGCGCATTGACGGCGTCCCCGGCCGAAAAACCCGCCTCGC
AGAGGAAGCGAAGCTGCGCGTCGGCCGTTTCCATCTGCGGTGCGCCCGGTCGCGTGCCGGCATGGATGCG
CGCGCCATCGCGGTAGGCGAGCAGCGCCTGCCTGAAGCTGCGGGCATTCCCGATCAGAAATGAGCGCCAG
TCGTCGTCGGCTCTCGGCACCGAATGCGTATGATTCTCCGCCAGCATGGCTTCGGCCAGTGCGTCGAGCA
GCGCCCGCTTGTTCCTGAAGTGCCAGTAAAGCGCCGGCTGCTGAACCCCCAACCGTTCCGCCAGTTTGCG
TGTCGTCAGACCGTCTACGCCGACCTCGTTCAACAGGTCCAGGGCGGCACGGATCACTGTATTCGGCTGC
AACTTTGTCATGCTTGACACTTTATCACTGATAAACATAATATGTCCACCAACTTATCAGTGATAAAGAA
TCCGCGCGTTCAATCGGACCAGCGGAGGCTGGTCCGGAGGCCAGACGTGAAACCCAACATACCCCTGATC
GTAATTCTGAGCACTGTCGCGCTCGACGCTGTCGGCATCGGCCTGATTATGCCGGTGCTGCCGGGCCTCC
TGCGCGATCTGGTTCACTCGAACGACGTCACCGCCCACTATGGCATTCTGCTGGCGCTGTATGCGTTGGT
GCAATTTGCCTGCGCACCTGTGCTGGGCGCGCTGTCGGATCGTTTCGGGCGGCGGCCAATCTTGCTCGTC
TCGCTGGCCGGCGCCAGATCTGGGGAACCCTGTGGTTGGCATGCACATACAAATGGACGAACGGATAAAC
CTTTTCACGCCCTTTTAAATATCCGATTATTCTAATAAACGCTCTTTTCTCTTAGGTTTACCCGCCAATA
TATCCTGTCAAACACTGATAGTTTAAACGTTGCGATTAAGAATTCGAGCTCGGTACCCCCCTACTCCAAA
AATGTCAAAGATACAGTCTCAGAAGACCAAAGGGCTATTGAGACTTTTCAACAAAGGGTAATTTCGGGAA
ACCTCCTCGGATTCCATTGCCCAGCTATCTGTCACTTCATCGAAAGGACAGTAGAAAAGGAAGGTGGCTC
CTACAAATGCCATCATTGCGATAAAGGAAAGGCTATCATTCAAGATGCCTCTGCCGACAGTGGTCCCAAA
GATGGACCCCCACCCACGAGGAGCATCGTGGAAAAAGAAGACGTTCCAACCACGTCTTCAAAGCAAGTGG
ATTGATGTGACATCTCCACTGACGTAAGGGATGACGCACAATCCCACTATCCTTCGCAAGACCCTTCCTC
TATATAAGGAAGTTCATTTCATTTGGAGAGGACAGCCCAAGCTTCGACTCTAGAGGATCCCCTTAAATCG
ATATGGAACGAGCTATACAAGGAAACGACGCTAGGGAACAAGCTAACAGTGAACGTTGGGATGGAGGATC
AGGAGGTACCACTTCTCCCTTCAAACTTCCTGACGAAAGTCCGAGTTGGACTGAGTGGCGGCTACATAAC
GATGAGACGAATTCGAATCAAGATAATCCCCTTGGTTTCAAGGAAAGCTGGGGTTTCGGGAAAGTTGTAT
TTAAGAGATATCTCAGATACGACAGGACGGAAGCTTCACTGCACAGAGTCCTTGGATCTTGGACGGGAGA
TTCGGTTAACTATGCAGCATCTCGATTTTTCGGTTTCGACCAGATCGGATGTACCTATAGTATTCGGTTT
CGAGGAGTTAGTATCACCGTTTCTGGAGGGTCTCGAACTCTTCAGCATCTCTGTGAGATGGCAATTCGGT
CTAAGCAAGAACTGCTACAGCTTGCCCCAATCGAAGTGGAAAGTAATGTATCAAGAGGATGCCCTGAAGG
TACTCAAACCTTCGAAAAAGAAAGCGAGTAAGTCGAGGGCGAGCTCGAATTCGGTACGCTGAAATCACCA
GTCTCTCTCTACAAATCTATCTCTCTCTATTTTCTCCATAAATAATGTGTGAGTAGTTTCCCGATAAGGG
AAATTAGGGTTCTTATAGGGTTTCGCTCATGTGTTGAGCATATAAGAAACCCTTAGTATGTATTTGTATT
TGTAAAATACTTCTATCAATAAAATTTCTAATTCCTAAAACCAAAATCCAGTACTAAAATCCAGATCTCC
CTGCAGGTCCCCAGATTAGCCTTTTCAATTTCAGAAAGAATGCTAACCCACAGATGGTTAGAGAGGCTTA
CGCAGCAGGTCTCATCAAGACGATCTACCCGAGCAATAATCTCCAGGAAATCAAATACCTTCCCAAGAAG
GTTAAAGATGCAGTCAAAAGATTCAGGACTAACTGCATCAAGAACACAGAGAAAGATATATTTCTCAAGA
TCAGAAGTACTATTCCAGTATGGACGATTCAAGGCTTGCTTCACAAACCAAGGCAAGTAATAGAGATTGG
AGTCTCTAAAAAGGTAGTTCCCACTGAATCAAAGGCCATGGAGTCAAAGATTCAAATAGAGGACCTAACA
GAACTCGCCGTAAAGACTGGCGAACAGTTCATACAGAGTCTCTTACGACTCAATGACAAGAAGAAAATCT
TCGTCAACATGGTGGAGCACGACACACTTGTCTACTCCAAAAATATCAAAGATACAGTCTCAGAAGACCA
AAGGGCAATTGAGACTTTTCAACAAAGGGTAATATCCGGAAACCTCCTCGGATTCCATTGCCCAGCTATC
TGTCACTTTATTGTGAAGATAGTGGAAAAGGAAGGTGGCTCCTACAAATGCCATCATTGCGATAAAGGAA
AGGCCATCGTTGAAGATGCCTCTGCCGACAGTGGTCCCAAAGATGGACCCCCACCCACGAGGAGCATCGT
GGAAAAAGAAGACGTTCCAACCACGTCTTCAAAGCAAGTGGATTGATGTGATATCTCCACTGACGTAAGG
GATGACGCACAATCCCACTATCCTTCGCAAGACCCTTCCTCTATATAAGGAAGTTCATTTCATTTGGAGA
GAACACGGGGGACTCTAGAGTTATCAACAAGTTTGTACAAAAAAGCAGGCTCCACCACTAGTATGGCTTC
ATCTTCTTCAGGAGATTTGATGAATGAAAGAAAAAGGAAGAGAATGGTATCAAACAGGGAATCAGCAAGA
AGATCAAGAATGAGAAAACAGAAGCATTTGCATGATCTGATATCACAAGCAGAACAATTGAAGGAAGAGA
ACATCAAGATCCTAACAAGTATTAATGCGACAACACAAAACTATGCTACTGTGGTGGCAGAGAACAATAT
TTTAAGAGCTCAGATGATGGAACTTAACCAAAGGTTGCATTCTCTCGATGACATCCTCAGCTACATCAAC
ACTAATGGAACAACTTTATTTGAGGATCACAACTGTCCTGAAACTTTCGTGAACAATCCGTGGAACTTGA
TGTACCAAAATCAGCCAATCATGGCATCTGCTCATATGATTTATCACTACCCCGGGGACCCAGCTTTCTT
GTACAAAGTGGTTGATAACAGCGGGTTAATTAACATCTTTTACCCATACGATGTTCCTGACTATGCGGGC
TATCCCTATGACGTCCCGGACTATGCAGGATCCTATCCATATGACGTTCCAGATTACGCTGCTCAGTGCA
GCGCTTAGAGCTCGAATTTCCCCGATCGTTCAAACATTTGGCAATAAAGTTTCTTAAGATTGAATCCTGT
TGCCGGTCTTGCGATGATTATCATATAATTTCTGTTGAATTACGTTAAGCATGTAATAATTAACATGTAA
TGCATGACGTTATTTATGAGATGGGTTTTTATGATTAGAGTCCCGCAATTATACATTTAATACGCGATAG
AAAACAAAATATAGCGCGCAAACTAGGATAAATTATCGCGCGCGGTGTCATCTATGTTACTAGATCGGGA
ATTAGCTTCATCAACGCAAGACATGCGCACGACCGTCTGACAGGAGAGGAATTTCCGACGAGCACAGAAA
GGACTTGCTCTTGGACGTAGGCCTATTTCTCAGGCACATGTATCAAGTGTTCGGACGTGGGTTTTCGATG
GTGTATCAGCCGCCGCCAACTGGGAGATGAGGAGGCTTTCTTGGGGGGCAGTCAGCAGTTCATTTCACAA
GACAGAGGAACTTGTAAGGAGATGCACTGATTTATCTTGGCGCAAACCAGCAGGACGAATTAGTGGGAAT
AGCCCGCGAATATCTAAGTTATGCCTGTCGGCATGAGCAGAAACTTCCAATTCGAAACAGTTTGGAGAGG
TTGTTTTTGGGCATACCTTTTGTTAGTCAGCCTCTCGATTGCTCATCGTCATTACACAGTACCGAAGTTT
GATCGATCTAGTAACATAGATGACACCGCGCGCGATAATTTATCCTAGTTTGCGCGCTATATTTTGTTTT
CTATCGCGTATTAAATGTATAATTGCGGGACTCTAATCATAAAAACCCATCTCATAAATAACGTCATGCA
TTACATGTTAATTATTACATGCTTAACGTAATTCAACAGAAATTATATGATAATCATCGCAAGACCGGCA
ACAGGATTCAATCTTAAGAAACTTTATTGCCAAATGTTTGAACGATCTGCTTCGACGCACTCCTTCTTTA
CTCCACCATCTCGTCCTTATTGAAAACGTGGGTAGCACCAAAACGAATCAAGTCGCTGGAACTGAAGTTA
CCAATCACGCTGGATGATTTGCCAGTTGGATTAATCTTGCCTTTCCCCGCATGAATAATATTGATGAATG
CATGCGTGAGGGGTATTTCGATTTTGGCAATAGCTGCAATTGCCGCGACATCCTCCAACGAGCATAATTC
TTCAGAAAAATAGCGATGTTCCATGTTGTCAGGGCATGCATGATGCACGTTATGAGGTGACGGTGCTAGG
CAGTATTCCCTCAAAGTTTCATAGTCAGTATCATATTCATCATTGCATTCCTGCAAGAGAGAATTGAGAC
GCAATCCACACGCTGCGGCAACCTTCCGGCGTTCGTGGTCTATTTGCTCTTGGACGTTGCAAACGTAAGT
GTTGGATCCCGGTCGGCATCTACTCTATTCCTTTGCCCTCGGACGAGTGCTGGGGCGTCGGTTTCCACTA
TCGGCGAGTACTTCTACACAGCCATCGGTCCAGACGGCCGCGCTTCTGCGGGCGATTTGTGTACGCCCGA
CAGTCCCGGCTCCGGATCGGACGATTGCGTCGCATCGACCCTGCGCCCAAGCTGCATCATCGAAATTGCC
GTCAACCAAGCTCTGATAGAGTTGGTCAAGACCAATGCGGAGCATATACGCCCGGAGCCGCGGCGATCCT
GCAAGCTCCGGATGCCTCCGCTCGAAGTAGCGCGTCTGCTGCTCCATACAAGCCAACCACGGCCTCCAGA
AGAAGATGTTGGCGACCTCGTATTGGGAATCCCCGAACATCGCCTCGCTCCAGTCAATGACCGCTGTTAT
GCGGCCATTGTCCGTCAGGACATTGTTGGAGCCGAAATCCGCGTGCACGAGGTGCCGGACTTCGGGGCAG
TCCTCGGCCCAAAGCATCAGCTCATCGAGAGCCTGCGCGACGGACGCACTGACGGTGTCGTCCATCACAG
TTTGCCAGTGATACACATGGGGATCAGCAATCGCGCATATGAAATCACGCCATGTAGTGTATTGACCGAT
TCCTTGCGGTCCGAATGGGCCGAACCCGCTCGTCTGGCTAAGATCGGCCGCAGCGATCGCATCCATGGCC
TCCGCGACCGGCTGCAGAACAGCGGGCAGTTCGGTTTCAGGCAGGTCTTGCAACGTGACACCCTGTGCAC
GGCGGGAGATGCAATAGGTCAGGCTCTCGCTGAATTCCCCAATGTCAAGCACTTCCGGAATCGGGAGCGC
GGCCGATGCAAAGTGCCGATAAACATAACGATCTTTGTAGAAACCATCGGCGCAGCTATTTACCCGCAGG
ACATATCCACGCCCTCCTACATCGAAGCTGAAAGCACGAGATTCTTCGCCCTCCGAGAGCTGCATCAGGT
CGGAGACGCTGTCGAACTTTTCGATCAGAAACTTCTCGACAGACGTCGCGGTGAGTTCAGGCTTTTTCAT
ATCGGGGTCGTCCTCTCCAAATGAAATGAACTTCCTTATATAGAGGAAGGGTCTTGCGAAGGATAGTGGG
ATTGTGCGTCATCCCTTACGTCAGTGGAGATATCACATCAATCCACTTGCTTTGAAGACGTGGTTGGAAC
GTCTTCTTTTTCCACGATGCTCCTCGTGGGTGGGGGTCCATCTTTGGGACCACTGTCGGCAGAGGCATCT
TGAACGATAGCCTTTCCTTTATCGCAATGATGGCATTTGTAGGTGCCACCTTCCTTTTCTACTGTCCTTT
TGATGAAGTGACAGATAGCTGGGCAATGGAATCCGAGGAGGTTTCCCGATATTACCCTTTGTTGAAAAGT
CTCAATAGCCCTTTGGTCTTCTGAGACTGTATCTTTGATATTCTTGGAGTAGACGAGAGTGTCGTGCTCC
ACCATGTTGACGGATCTCTAGGACGCGTCGACGCGTCGACGCGTCGACGCGTCGACGCGTCCTAGAAGCT
AATTCACTGGCCGTCGTTTTACAACGTCGTGACTGGGAAAACCCTGGCGTTACCCAACTTAATCGCCTTG
CAGCACATCCCCCTTTCGCCAGCTGGCGTAATAGCGAAGAGGCCCGCACCGATCGCCCTTCCCAACAGTT
GCGCAGCCTGAATG
[44 nt withheld, positions 8275-8318]
C
[141 nt withheld, positions 8320-8460]
CCTTTGACGTTGGAGTCCACGTTCTTT
[37 nt withheld, positions 8488-8524]
ACCCTATCTCGGGCTATTCTTTTGATTTATAAGGGATTTTGCCGATTTCGGAACCACCATCAAACAGGAT
TTTCGCCTGCTGGGGCAAACCAGCGTGGACCGCTTGCTGCAACTCTCTCAGGGCCAGGCGGTGAAGGGCA
ATCAGCTGTTGCCCGTCTCACTGGTGAAAAGAAAAACCACCCCAGTACATTAAAAACGTCCGCAATGTGT
TATTAAGTTGTCTAAGCGTCAATTTGTTTACACCACAATATATCCTGCCACCAGCCAGCCAACAGCTCCC
CGACCGGCAGCTCGGCACAAAATCACCACTCGATACAGGCAGCCCATCAGTCCGGGACGGCGTCAGCGGG
AGAGCCGTTGTAAGGCGGCAGACTTTGCTCATGTTACCGATGCTATTCGGAAGAACGGCAACTAAGCTGC
CGGGTTTGAAACACGGATGATCTCGCGGAGGGTAGCATGTTGATTGTAACGATGACAGAGCGTTGCTGCC
TGTGATCAAATATCATCTCCCTCGCAGAGATCCGAATTATCAGCCTTCTTATTCATTTCTCGCTTAACCG
TGACAGGCTGTCGATCTTGAGAACTATGCCGACATAATAGGAAATCGCTGGATAAAGCCGCTGAGGAAGC
TGAGTGGCGCTATTTCTTTAGAAGTGAACGTTGACGATATCAACTCCCCTATCCATTGCTCACCGAATGG
TACAGGTCGGGGACCCGAAGTTCCGACTGTCGGCCTGATGCATCCCCGGCTGATCGACCCCAGATCTGGG
GCTGAGAAAGCCCAGTAAGGAAACAACTGTAGGTTCGAGTCGCGAGATCCCCCGGAACCAAAGGAAGTAG
GTTAAACCCGCTCCGATCAGGCCGAGCCACGCCAGGCCGAGAACATTGGTTCCTGTAGGCATCGGGATTG
GCGGATCAAACACTAAAGCTACTGGAACGAGCAGAAGTCCTCCGGCCGCCAGTTGCCAGGCGGTAAAGGT
GAGCAGAGGCACGGGAGGTTGCCACTTGCGGGTCAGCACGGTTCCGAACGCCATGGAAACCGCCCCCGCC
AGGCCCGCTGCGACGCCGACAGGATCTAGCGCTGCGTTTGGTGTCAACACCAACAGCGCCACGCCCGCAG
TTCCGCAAATAGCCCCCAGGACCGCCATCAATCGTATCGGGCTACCTAGCAGAGCGGCAGAGATGAACAC
GACCATCAGCGGCTGCACAGCGCCTACCGTCGCCGCGACCCCGCCCGGCAGGCGGTAGACCGAAATAAAC
AACAAGCTCCAGAATAGCGAAATATTAAGTGCGCCGAGGATGAAGATGCGCATCCACCAGATTCCCGTTG
GAATCTGTCGGACGATCATCACGAGCAATAAACCCGCCGGCAACGCCCGCAGCAGCATACCGGCGACCCC
TCGGCCTCGCTGTTCGGGCTCCACGAAAACGCCGGACAGATGCGCCTTGTGAGCGTCCTTGGGGCCGTCC
TCCTGTTTGAAGACCGACAGCCCAATGATCTCGCCGTCGATGTAGGCGCCGAATGCCACGGCATCTCGCA
ACCGTTCAGCGAACGCCTCCATGGGCTTTTTCTCCTCGTGCTCGTAAACGGACCCGAACATCTCTGGAGC
TTTCTTCAGGGCCGACAATCGGATCTCGCGGAAATCCTGCACGTCGGCCGCTCCAAGCCGTCGAATCTGA
GCCTTAATCACAATTGTCAATTTTAATCCTCTGTTTATCGGCAGTTCGTAGAGCGCGCCGTGCGTCCCGA
GCGATACTGAGCGAAGCAAGTGCGTCGAGCAGTGCCCGCTTGTTCCTGAAATGCCAGTAAAGCGCTGGCT
GCTGAACCCCCAGCCGGAACTGACCCCACAAGGCCCTAGCGTTTGCAATGCACCAGGTCATCATTGACCC
AGGCGTGTTCCACCAGGCCGCTGCCTCGCAACTCTTCGCAGGCTTCGCCGACCTGCTCGCGCCACTTCTT
CACGCGGGTGGAATCCGATCCGCACATGAGGCGGAAGGTTTCCAGCTTGAGCGGGTACGGCTCCCGGTGC
GAGCTGAAATAGTCGAACATCCGTCGGGCCGTCGGCGACAGCTTGCGGTACTTCTCCCATATGAATTTCG
TGTAGTGGTCGCCAGCAAACAGCACGACGATTTCCTCGTCGATCAGGACCTGGCAACGGGACGTTTTCTT
GCCACGGTCCAGGACGCGGAAGCGGTGCAGCAGCGACACCGATTCCAGGTGCCCAACGCGGTCGGACGTG
AAGCCCATCGCCGTCGCCTGTAGGCGCGACAGGCATTCCTCGGCCTTCGTGTAATACCGGCCATTGATCG
ACCAGCCCAGGTCCTGGCAAAGCTCGTAGAACGTGAAGGTGATCGGCTCGCCGATAGGGGTGCGCTTCGC
GTACTCCAACACCTGCTGCCACACCAGTTCGTCATCGTCGGCCCGCAGCTCGACGCCGGTGTAGGTGATC
TTCACGTCCTTGTTGACGTGGAAAATGACCTTGTTTTGCAGCGCCTCGCGCGGGATTTTCTTGTTGCGCG
TGGTGAACAGGGCAGAGCGGGCCGTGTCGTTTGGCATCGCTCGCATCGTGTCCGGCCACGGCGCAATATC
GAACAAGGAAAGCTGCATTTCCTTGATCTGCTGCTTCGTGTGTTTCAGCAACGCGGCCTGCTTGGCCTCG
CTGACCTGTTTTGCCAGGTCCTCGCCGGCGGTTTTTCGCTTCTTGGTCGTCATAGTTCCTCGCGTGTCGA
TGGTCATCGACTTCGCCAAACCTGCCGCCTCCTGTTCGAGACGACGCGAACGCTCCACGGCGGCCGATGG
CGCGGGCAGGGCAGGGGGAGCCAGTTGCACGCTGTCGCGCTCGATCTTGGCCGTAGCTTGCTGGACCATC
GAGCCGACGGACTGGAAGGTTTCGCGGGGCGCACGCATGACGGTGCGGCTTGCGATGGTTTCGGCATCCT
CGGCGGAAAACCCCGCGTCGATCAGTTCTTGCCTGTATGCCTTCCGGTCAAACGTCCGATTCATTCACCC
TCCTTGCGGGATTGCCCCGACTCACGCCGGGGCAATGTGCCCTTATTCCTGATTTGACCCGCCTGGTGCC
TTGGTGTCCAGATAATCCACCTTATCGGCAATGAAGTCGGTCCCGTAGACCGTCTGGCCGTCCTTCTCGT
ACTTGGTATTCCGAATCTTGCCCTGCACGAATACCAGCGACCCCTTGCCCAAATACTTGCCGTGGGCCTC
GGCCTGAGAGCCAAAACACTTGATGCGGAAGAAGTCGGTGCGCTCCTGCTTGTCGCCGGCATCGTTGCGC
CACATCTAGGTACTAAAACAATTCATCCAGTAAAATATAATATTTTATTTTCTCCCAATCAGGCTTGATC
CCCAGTAAGTCAAAAAATAGCTCGACATACTGTTCTTCCCCGATATCCTCCCTGATCGACCGGACGCAGA
AGGCAATGTCATACCACTTGTCCGCCCTGCCGCTTCTCCCAAGATCAATAAAGCCACTTACTTTGCCATC
TTTCACAAAGATGTTGCTGTCTCCCAGGTCGCCGTGGGAAAAGACAAGTTCCTCTTCGGGCTTTTCCGTC
TTTAAAAAATCATACAGCTCGCGCGGATCTTTAAATGGAGTGTCTTCTTCCCAGTTTTCGCAATCCACAT
CGGCCAGATCGTTATTCAGTAAGTAATCCAATTCGGCTAAGCGGCTGTCTAAGCTATTCGTATAGGGACA
ATCCGATATGTCGATGGAGTGAAAGAGCCTGATGCACTCCGCATACAGCTCGATAATCTTTTCAGGGCTT
TGTTCATCTTCATACTCTTCCGAGCAAAGGACGCCATCGGCCTCACTCATGAGCAGATTGCTCCAGCCAT
CATGCCGTTCAAAGTGCAGGACCTTTGGAACAGGCAGCTTTCCTTCCAGCCATAGCATCATGTCCTTTTC
CCGTTCCACATCATAGGTGGTCCCTTTATACCGGCTGTCCGTCATTTTTAAATATAGGTTTTCATTTTCT
CCCACCAGCTTATATACCTTAGCAGGAGACATTCCTTCCGTATCTTTTACGCAGCGGTATTTTTCGATCA
GTTTTTTCAATTCCGGTGATATTCTCATTTTAGCCATTTATTATTTCCTTCCTCTTTTCTACAGTATTTA
AAGATACCCCAAGAAGCTAATTATAACAAGACGAACTCCAATTCACTGTTCCTTGCATTCTAAAACCTTA
AATACCAGAAAACAGCTTTTTCAAAGTTGTTTTCAAAGTTGGCGTATAACATAGTATCGACGGAGCCGAT
TTTGAAACCACAATTATGGGTGATGCTGCCAACTTACTGATTTAGTGTATGATGGTGTTTTTGAGGTGCT
CCAGTGGCTTCTGTTTCTATCAGCTGTCCCTCCTGTTCAGCTACTGACGGGGTGGTGCGTAACGGCAAAA
GCACCGCCGGACATCAGCGCTATCTCTGCTCTCACTGCCGTAAAACATGGCAACTGCAGTTCACTTACAC
CGCTTCTCAACCCGGTACGCACCAGAAAATCATTGATATGGCCATGAATGGCGTTGGATGCCGGGCAACA
GCCCGCATTATGGGCGTTGGCCTCAACACGATTTTACGTCACTTAAAAAACTCAGGCCGCAGTCGGTAAC
CTCGCGCATACAGCCGGGCAGTGACGTCATCGTCTGCGCGGAAATGGACGAACAGTGGGGCTATGTCGGG
GCTAAATCGCGCCAGCGCTGGCTGTTTTACGCGTATGACAGTCTCCGGAAGACGGTTGTTGCGCACGTAT
TCGGTGAACGCACTATGGCGACGCTGGGGCGTCTTATGAGCCTGCTGTCACCCTTTGACGTGGTGATATG
GATGACGGATGGCTGGCCGCTGTATGAATCCCGCCTGAAGGGAAAGCTGCACGTAATCAGCAAGCGATAT
ACGCAGCGAATTGAGCGGCATAACCTGAATCTGAGGCAGCACCTGGCACGGCTGGGACGGAAGTCGCTGT
CGTTCTCAAAATCGGTGGAGCTGCATGACAAAGTCATCGGGCATTATCTGAACATAAAACACTATCAATA
AGTTGGAGTCATTACCCAATTATGATAGAATTTACAAGCTATAAGGTTATTGTCCTGGGTTTCAAGCATT
AGTCCATGCAAGTTTTTATGCTTTGCCCATTCTATAGATATATTGATAAGCGCGCTGCCTATGCCTTGCC
CCCTGAAATCCTTACATACGGCGATATCTTCTATATAAAAGATATATTATCTTATCAGTATTGTCAATAT
ATTCAAGGCAATCTGCCTCCTCATCCTCTTCATCCTCTTCGTCTTGGTAGCTTTTTAAATATGGCGCTTC
ATAGAGTAATTCTGTAAAGGTCCAATTCTCGTTTTCATACCTCGGTATAATCTTACCTATCACCTCAAAT
GGTTCGCTGGGTTTATCGCACCCCCGAACACGAGCACGGCACCCGCGACCACTATGCCAAGAATGCCCAA
GGTAAAAATTGCCGGCCCCGCCATGAAGTCCGTGAATGCCCCGACGGCCGAAGTGAAGGGCAGGCCGCCA
CCCAGGCCGCCGCCCTCACTGCCCGGCACCTGGTCGCTGAATGTCGATGCCAGCACCTGCGGCACGTCAA
TGCTTCCGGGCGTCGCGCTCGGGCTGATCGCCCATCCCGTTACTGCCCCGATCCCGGCAATGGCAAGGAC
TGCCAGCGCTGCCATTTTTGGGGTGAGGCCGTTCGCGGCCGAGGGGCGCAGCCCCTGGGGGGATGGGAGG
CCCGCGTTAGCGGGCCGGGAGGGTTCGAGAAGGGGGGGCACCCCCCTTCGGCGTGCGCGGTCACGCGCAC
AGGGCGCAGCCCTGGTTAAAAACAAGGTTTATAAATATTGGTTTAAAAGCAGGTTAAAAGACAGGTTAGC
GGTGGCCGAAAAACGGGCGGAAACCCTTGCAAATGCTGGATTTTCTGCCTGTGGACAGCCCCTCAAATGT
CAATAGGTGCGCCCCTCATCTGTCAGCACTCTGCCCCTCAAGTGTCAAGGATCGCGCCCCTCATCTGTCA
GTAGTCGCGCCCCTCAAGTGTCAATACCGCAGGGCACTTATCCCCAGGCTTGTCCACATCATCTGTGGGA
AACTCGCGTAAAATCAGGCGTTTTCGCCGATTTGCGAGGCTGGCCAGCTCCACGTCGCCGGCCGAAATCG
AGCCTGCCCCTCATCTGTCAACGCCGCGCCGGGTGAGTCGGCCCCTCAAGTGTCAACGTCCGCCCCTCAT
CTGTCAGTGAGGGCCAAGTTTTCCGCGAGGTATCCACAACGCCGGCGGCCGCGGTGTCTCGCACACGGCT
TCGACGGCGTTTCTGGCGCGTTTGCAGGGCCATAGACGGCCGCCAGCCCAGCGGCGAGGGCAACCAGCCC
GGTGAGCGTCGGAAAGGCGC
