>Addgene plasmid #126271 | pGWB14-LYX053 | depositor partial sequence | sequence record 241545 | Niben101Scf05082g04017.1
ATGGCTTCATCTTCTTCAGGAGATTTGATGAATGAAAGAAAAAGGAAGAGAATGGTATCAAACAGGGAAT
CAGCAAGAAGATCAAGAATGAGAAAACAGAAGCATTTGCATGATCTGATATCACAAGCAGAACAATTGAA
GGAAGAGAACATCAAGATCCTAACAAGTATTAATGCGACAACACAAAACTATGCTACTGTGGTGGCAGAG
AACAATATTTTAAGAGCTCAGATGATGGAACTTAACCAAAGGTTGCATTCTCTCGATGACATCCTCAGCT
ACATCAACACTAATGGAACAACTTTATTTGAGGATCACAACTGTCCTGAAACTTTCGTGAACAATCCGTG
GAACTTGATGTACCAAAATCAGCCAATCATGGCATCTGCTCATATGATTTATCACTAC
